>Addgene plasmid #159047 | pMSR:MSMEG_0250:Dendra | addgene full sequence | sequence record 317226 | Addgene NGS Result
TGATAGAGTTTGTCCTCCCTATCAGTGATAGATAGGCTTAAGGAGTAATACGACTCACTATAGGGAGAAG
GAGGCCATTATGTTCGCCTGGTGGGGTCGGACCGTGTACCAGTTCAGGTACATCGTCATCGGTGTGATGG
TGGCCCTGTGTCTCGGCGGCGGCGTCTACGGGATCAGCCTGGGTAACCACGTCACGCAGAGCGGTTTCTA
CGACGAGGGCAGCCAGTCTGTCGCGGCGTCGCTGATCGGCGACGAGGTGTACGGCCGTGACCGGACCAGC
CACGTGGTGGCCATCCTGACGCCTCCCGACGACAAGAAGGTCACCGACAAGGCGTGGCAGAAGAAGGTCA
CCGAGGAACTCGATCAGGTGGTCAAGGACCACGAGGATCAGATCGTCGGCTGGGTGGGCTGGCTCAAGGC
CCCCGACACCACCGACCCGACCGTCAGCGCCATGAAGACGCAGGATCTGCGGCACACGTTCATCAGCATC
CCGCTCCAAGGTGACGACGACGACGAGATCCTCAAGAACTATCAGGTCGTCGAGCCCGAGCTGCAGCAGG
TCAACGGCGGCGACATCCGGCTCGCGGGCCTCAACCCGCTGGCCAGTGAGCTGACCGGCACCATCGGCGA
GGACCAGAAGCGCGCCGAGGTGGCCGCCATCCCGCTGGTGGCCGTGGTGCTGTTCTTCGTGTTCGGCACC
GTGATCGCCGCGGCCCTGCCCGCGATCATCGGTGGCCTCGCCATCGCGGGCGCGCTGGGCATCATGCGCC
TGGTCGCCGAGTTCACCCCCGTGCACTTCTTCGCCCAGCCGGTGGTCACGCTGATCGGCCTCGGTATCGC
GATCGACTACGGCCTGTTCATCGTGAGCCGGTTCCGCGAGGAGATCGCCGAGGGCTACGACACCGAGGCG
GCCGTTCGCCGCACCGTGATGACGTCGGGACGCACGGTCGTGTTCTCCGCGGTGATCATCGTCGCGTCGT
CGGTGCCGCTGCTGCTGTTCCCGCAGGGCTTCCTGAAATCGATCACCTACGCCATCATCGCGTCGGTCAT
GCTCGCGGCGATCCTGTCGATCACCGTGCTGGCGGCCGCGCTGGCGATCCTGGGCCCGCGAGTCGACGCG
CTGGGCGTGACGACGCTGCTGAAGATCCCGTTCCTGGCCAACTGGCAGTTCTCGCGGCGCATCATCGACT
GGTTCGCCGAGAAGACGCAGAAGACCAAGACGCGCGAAGAGGTCGAGCGCGGCTTCTGGGGCCGGCTGGT
CAACGTCGTGATGAAGCGCCCGATCGCGTTCGCCGCGCCGATCCTGGTGGTGATGGTGCTGCTGATCATC
CCGTTGGGGCAGCTGTCCCTCGGCGGTATCAGCGAGAAATACCTGCCGCCGGACAACGCCGTGCGCCAGT
CGCAGGAGCAATTCGACAAGCTGTTCCCCGGTTTCCGTACCGAACCGCTCACGCTCGTGATGAAGCGTGA
GGACGGCGAGCCGATCACCGACGCCCAGATCGCCGACATGCGCGCCAAGGCGCTGACGGTCTCCGGCTTC
ACCGACCCGGACAACGATCCGGAGAAGATGTGGAAGGAACGCCCGGCCAACGACAGCGGGTCCAAGGACC
CGTCGGTGCGGGTGATCCAGAACGGTCTGGAGAACCGCAACGACGCGGCCAAGAAGATCGACGAGTTGCG
CGCGCTGCAACCACCGCACGGCATCGAGGTGTTCGTCGGCGGAACCCCGGCGCTTGAACAGGACTCGATC
CACAGCCTGTTCGACAAGCTGCCGCTGATGGCGCTGATCCTGATCGTCACGACGACCGTCCTGATGTTCC
TGGCGTTCGGATCGGTGGTGTTGCCGATCAAGGCCGCGTTGATGAGCGCGCTGACGCTCGGTTCGACGAT
GGGCATCCTCACGTGGATGTTCGTCGACGGCCACGGCTCGGGGCTGATGAACTACACCCCGCAGCCGCTC
ATGGCGCCCATGATCGGCCTGATCATCGCGGTCATCTGGGGTCTGTCGACCGACTACGAGGTGTTCCTGG
TGTCCCGCATGGTCGAGGCACGTGAACGCGGTATGTCGACGGCCGAGGCCATCCGCATCGGTACGGCGAC
CACGGGCCGCCTGATCACCGGCGCGGCGCTGATCCTCGCGGTGGTCGCGGGTGCGTTCGTGTTCTCCGAC
CTGGTGATGATGAAGTACCTGGCCTTCGGTCTGCTCATCGCACTTCTGTTGGACGCCACCATCATTCGTA
TGTTCCTGGTGCCCGCGGTGATGAAGCTGCTTGGCGACGACTGCTGGTGGGCCCCGCGCTGGATGAAGCG
GGTGCAGGAGAAGCTGGGTCTCGGCGAGACCGAACTGCCCGACGAGCGCAAGCGTCCCACCGTGCGCGAG
TCCGAGACCGATCAGCGGGCCCTGGTGGGCGTCGGCGCACCGCCGCCGCCACCGCGTCCGCACGATCCGA
CGCATCCCGCACCGGAACCGGTCCGCCCGATGCCGCCGATGCGCAGCAACGCGCCGTCGGCCGCGGGTAC
CGCGCGCATCTCGACACCGCCTCAGCCGCCTCAGCCGCCGCAGGCGCCCGCTCAGCAGGCCGGCGACGAA
CCCGCCACCACGCGGTTCGCCATGGCGCGCAACGCCGTTCGCAATGCGGTCAACAGCGCGGTGCACGGCG
GCGCAGGCAGCGCGGCCGCGCCGACCGAGCGTGCGCCGCGCCCGGGTGGCCCGGCGCAGCCGCCGGCCCC
GCCGCAGCGCGAGGAACGCGAGATCGAGTCCTGGCTGGGCGCGTTGCGTGGCCCCGCGCCGGCCAAGAAC
GTGCCCCAGCCGCCGGCCCAGCCGCAGCGGCCGTCGACGGACACCACGCGTGCCATGCCCCCGCAGGGCC
GCCCGCCCGCCGGGCCCGCCGACCGGGGCAACGAGAACGCGCCCACCACGGCGTTCAGCGCGCAGCGTCC
GCCCAACGGCGGTGCGCCCGCGGATGCGACGACGGCGATCCCCACGCCCCCGCAGCGGGAGCAGGAACCG
TCGACCGAGAAGCTCAACACGCGTGAGGACGCTCCGGAGGATCCGGAGACCAAGCGCCGTGGCGGCGGCA
TGAGCGCGCAGGACCTGCTGCGCCGCGAAGGCAGGCTGAAGCTTGGTGCGGCCGCGGGCAACACGCCTGG
CATCAATCTGATCAAGGAGGACATGCGTGTCAAGGTGCATATGGAGGGCAACGTGAACGGTCACGCCTTC
GTGATCGAGGGGGAGGGTAAGGGTAAGCCTTACGAAGGGACCCAGACCGCCAACCTCACCGTCAAGGAGG
GCGCCCCTCTCCCATTCTCGTACGATATCCTCACTACCGCGGTGCATTACGGGAACCGCGTGTTCACCAA
GTACCCCGAGGATATCCCTGACTACTTCAAGCAGAGCTTCCCGGAGGGATACTCCTGGGAGCGGACGATG
ACCTTCGAAGACAAGGGTATCTGTACGATCCGCAGCGACATCTCGCTGGAAGGGGACTGTTTCTTCCAGA
ACGTCCGTTTCAAGGGGACCAACTTTCCGCCGAACGGCCCGGTCATGCAGAAGAAGACCCTCAAGTGGGA
GCCGAGCACGGAGAAGCTGCACGTTCGGGACGGCCTCCTGGTCGGCAACATCAACATGGCGCTGCTGCTG
GAAGGCGGCGGCCACTACCTATGCGACTTCAAGACCACGTACAAAGCGAAGAAGGTCGTCCAGCTGCCCG
ACGCGCACTTCGTGGACCACCGCATCGAAATCCTGGGGAACGATTCGGACTACAACAAGGTCAAGTTGTA
CGAGCACGCTGTGGCACGCTATAGCCCGCTCCCGTCGCAGGTCTGGTTCGAAGGCGGCGGCGGGGAGAAC
CTGTATTTCCAGGACTACAAGGACGACGACGACAAGTGATTTAAATAACCCCTTGGGGCCTCTAAACGGG
TCTTGAGGGGTTTTTTGTTAACTAGCGTACGATCGAATTCCTGCAGCTCACGGTAACTGATGCCGTATTT
GCAGTACCAGCGTACGGCCCACAGAATGATGTCACGCTGAAAATGCCGGCCTTTGAATGGGTTCATGTGC
AGCTCCATCAGCAAAAGGGGATGATAAGTTTATCACCACCGACTATTTGCAACAGTGCCGTTGATCGTGC
TATGATCGACTGATGTCATCAGCGGTGGAGTGCAATGTCGTGCAATACGAATGGCGAAAAGCCGAGCTCA
TCGGTCAGCTTCTCAACCTTGGGGTTACCCCCGGCGGTGTGCTGCTGGTCCACAGCTCCTTCCGTAGCGT
CCGGCCCCTCGAAGATGGGCCACTTGGACTGATCGAGGCCCTGCGTGCTACGCTGGGTCCGGGAGGGACG
CTCGTCATGCCCTCGTGGTCAGGTCTGGACGACGAGCCGTTCGATCCTGCCACGTCGCCCGTTACACCGG
ACCTTGGAGTTGTCTCTGACACATTCTGGCGCCTGCCAAATGTAAAGCGCAGCGCCCATCCATTTGCCTT
TGCGGCAGCGGGGCCACAGGCAGAGCAGATCATCTCTGATCCATTGCCCCTGCCACCTTACTCGCCTGCA
AGCCCGGTCGCCCGTGTCCATGAACTCGATGGGCAGGTACTTCTCCTCGGCGTGGGACACGATGCCAACA
CGACGCTGCATCTTGCCGAGTTGATGGCAAAGGTTCCCTATGGGGTGCCGAGACACTGCACCATTCTTCA
GGATGGCAAGTTGGTACGCGTCGATTATCTCGAGAATGACCACTGCTGTGAGCGCTTTGCCTTGGCGGAC
AGGTGGCTCAAGGAGAAGAGCCTTCAGAAGGAAGGTCCAGTCGGTCATGCCTTTGCTCGGTTGATCCGCT
CCCGCGACATTGTGGCGACAGCCCTGGGTCAACTGGGCCGAGATCCGTTGATCTTCCTGCATCCGCCAGA
GGCGGGATGCGAAGAATGCGATGCCGCTCGCCAGTCGATTGGCTGAGCTCATGAGCGGAGAACGAGATGA
CGTTGGAGGGGCAAGGTCGCGCTGATTGCTGGGGCAACACGGGGGATCCACTAGTTCCATGAGCGTCAGA
CCCCGTAGAAAAGATCAAAGGATCTTCTTGAGATCCTTTTTTTCTGCGCGTAATCTGCTGCTTGCAAACA
AAAAAACCACCGCTACCAGCGGTGGTTTGTTTGCCGGATCAAGAGCTACCAACTCTTTTTCCGAAGGTAA
CTGGCTTCAGCAGAGCGCAGATACCAAATACTGTCCTTCTAGTGTAGCCGTAGTTAGGCCACCACTTCAA
GAACTCTGTAGCACCGCCTACATACCTCGCTCTGCTAATCCTGTTACCAGTGGCTGCTGCCAGTGGCGAT
AAGTCGTGTCTTACCGGGTTGGACTCAAGACGATAGTTACCGGATAAGGCGCAGCGGTCGGGCTGAACGG
GGGGTTCGTGCACACAGCCCAGCTTGGAGCGAACGACCTACACCGAACTGAGATACCTACAGCGTGAGCT
ATGAGAAAGCGCCACGCTTCCCGAGGGGAGAAAGGCGGACAGGTATCCGGTAAGCGGCAGGGTCGGAACA
GGAGAGCGCACGAGGGAGCTTCCAGGGGGAAACGCCTGGTATCTTTATAGTCCTGTCGGGTTTCGCCACC
TCTGACTTGAGCGTCGATTTTTGTGATGCTCGTCAGGGGGGCGGAGCCTATGGAAAAACGCCAGCAACGC
GGCCTTTTTACGGTTCCTGGCCTTTTGCTGGCCTTTTGCTCACATGTTCTTTCCTGCGTTATCCCCTGAT
TCTGTGGATAACCGTATTACCGCCTTTGAGTGAGCTGATACCGCTCGCCGCAGCCGAACGACCGAGCGCA
ACGCGTGCGGCCGCGGTACCCGGGGATCCTCTAGAGTCGACCACCAAGGGCACCATCTCTGCTTGGGCCA
CCCCGTTGGCCGCAGCCAGCTCGCTGAGAGCCGTGAACGACAGGGCGAACGCCAGCCCGCCGACGGCGAG
GGTTCCGACCGCTGCAACTCCCGGTGCAACCTTGTCCCGGTCTATTCTCTTCACTGCACCAGCTCCAATC
TGGTGTGAATGCCCCTCGTCTGTTCGCGCAGGCGGGGGGCTCTATTCGTTTGTCAGCATCGAAAGTAGCC
AGATCAGGGATGCGTTGCAACCGCGTATGCCCAGGTCAGAAGAGTCGCACAAGAGTTGCAGACCCCTGGA
AAGAAAAATGGCCAGAGGGCGAAAACACCCTCTGACCAGCGGAGCGGGCGACGGGAATCGAACCCGCGTA
GCTAGTTTGGAAGAATGGGTGTCTGCCGACCACATATGGGCCGGTCAAGATAGGTTTTTACCCCCTCTCG
GCTGCATCCTCTAAGTGGAAAGAAATTGCAGGTCGTAGAAGCGCGTTGAAGCCTGAGAGTTGCACAGGAG
TTGCAACCCGGTAGCCTTGTTCACGACGAGAGGAGACCTAGTTGGCACGTCGCGGATGGGGATCGCTGAA
GACTCAGCGCAGCGGGAGGATCCAAGCCTCATACGTCAACCCGCAGGACGGTGTGAGGTACTACGCGCTG
CAGACCTACGACAACAAGATGGACGCCGAAGCCTGGCTCGCGGGCGAGAAGCGGCTCATCGAGATGGAGA
CCTGGACCCCTCCACAGGACCGGGCGAAGAAGGCAGCCGCCAGCGCCATCACGCTGGAGGAGTACACCCG
GAAGTGGCTCGTGGAGCGCGACCTCGCAGACGGCACCAGGGATCTGTACAGCGGGCACGCGGAGCGCCGC
ATCTACCCGGTGCTAGGTGAAGTGGCGGTCACAGAGATGACGCCAGCTCTGGTGCGTGCGTGGTGGGCCG
GGATGGGTAGGAAGCACCCGACTGCCCGCCGGCATGCCTACAACGTCCTCCGGGCGGTGATGAACACAGC
GGTCGAGGACAAGCTGATCGCAGAGAACCCGTGCCGGATCGAGCAGAAGGCAGCCGATGAGCGCGACGTA
GAGGCGCTGACGCCTGAGGAGCTGGACATCGTCGCCGCTGAGATCTTCGAGCACTACCGGATCGCGGCAT
ACATCCTGGCGTGGACGAGCCTCCGGTTCGGAGAGCTGATCGAGCTTCGCCGCAAGGACATCGTGGACGA
CGGCATGACGATGAAGCTCCGGGTGCGCCGTGGCGCTTCCCGCGTGGGGAACAAGATCGTCGTTGGCAAC
GCCAAGACCGTCCGGTCGAAGCGTCCTGTGACGGTTCCGCCTCACGTCGCGGAGATGATCCGAGCGCACA
TGAAGGACCGTACGAAGATGAACAAGGGCCCCGAGGCATTCCTGGTGACCACGACGCAGGGCAACCGGCT
GTCGAAGTCCGCGTTCACCAAGTCGCTGAAGCGTGGCTACGCCAAGATCGGTCGGCCGGAACTCCGCATC
CACGACCTCCGCGCTGTCGGCGCTACGTTCGCCGCTCAGGCAGGTGCGACGACCAAGGAGCTGATGGCCC
GTCTCGGTCACACGACTCCTAGGATGGCGATGAAGTACCAGATGGCGTCTGAGGCCCGCGACGAGGCTAT
CGCTGAGGCGATGTCCAAGCTGGCCAAGACCTCCTGAAACGCAAAAAGCCCCCCTCCCAAGGACACTGAG
TCCTAAAGAGGGGGGTTTCTTGTCAGTACGCGAAGAACCACGCCTGGCCGCGAGCGCCAGCACCGCCGCT
CTGTGCGGAGACCTGGGCACCAGCCCCGCCGCCGCCAGGAGCATTGCCGTTCCCGCCAGAAATCTAGACG
GTGACCACAACGCGCCCGCTTTGATCGGGGACGTCGAAATATTGGATCGTCGGCACCGTCACGGCCGTGG
GAGGCGGCACGATCCGCGACGTGATGATCGGCCGCATCCCCACGGTGCTGCGCAGTGAGCTCTACGCCAT
CCCGGCGTTGATCTGTGCGTTCGCACGCACAGGCCCGGTGTGAGAAGGGTCTCTGACGAGCGGGAGAACT
CCCTATCAG
Features (pLannotate 1.2.2; 14 found; start..end, strand, type, name):
     15..32      +  promoter       tight TRE promoter (fragment): Tet-responsive promoter PTight, consisting of seven tet operator sequences followed by the minimal CMV promoter
     46..64      +  promoter       T7 promoter: promoter for bacteriophage T7 RNA polymerase
     80..3118    +  CDS            mmpL3: MMPL3_MYCS2 - Experimental evidence at protein level: Swiss-Prot protein existence level 1. Transports trehalose monomycolate (TMM) to the cell wall (PubMed:31239378, PubMed:22520756, PubMed:28698380). Flips TMM across the inner membrane. Membrane potential is not required for this function (PubMed:28698380). Transports probably phosphatidylethanolamine (PE) as well. Binds specifically both TMM and PE, but not trehalose dimycolate (TDM). Binds also diacylglycerol (DAG) and other phospholipids, including phosphatidylglycerol (PG), phosphatidylinositol (PI), and cardiolipin (CDL) (PubMed:3111387
   3140..3826    +  CDS            Dendra2: Dendra2 is a photoconvertible green fluorescent protein published in 2006, derived from Dendronephthya sp.. It has high acid sensitivity.
   3866..3886    +  CDS            FLAG (fragment): FLAG® epitope tag, followed by an enterokinase cleavage site
   3895..3937    +  terminator     T7 terminator (fragment): transcription terminator for bacteriophage T7 RNA polymerase
   4143..4943    +  CDS            ApmR: aminoglycoside 3-N-acetyltransferase type IV ; aac(3)IV; confers resistance to apramycin (Paget and Davies, 1996)
   5010..5027    -  misc_feature   MCS (fragment): pBluescript multiple cloning site
   5068..5656    +  rep_origin     ori: high-copy-number ColE1/pMB1/pBR322/pUC origin of replication
   5824..5852    +  misc_feature   MCS (fragment): pUC18/19 multiple cloning site
   6412..7524    +  CDS            33: VINT_BPML5 - Also known as int. Protein inferred from homology: Swiss-Prot protein existence level 3. Integrase is necessary for integration of the phage into the host genome by site-specific recombination. From Mycobacterium phage L5 (Mycobacteriophage L5).
   7586..7690    -  CDS            32 (fragment): VG32_BPML5 - Protein predicted: Swiss-Prot protein existence level 4. From Mycobacterium phage L5 (Mycobacteriophage L5).
   7746..7850    +  CDS            Y4104_STRCO (fragment): Protein inferred from homology: Swiss-Prot protein existence level 3. From Streptomyces coelicolor (strain ATCC BAA-471 / A3(2) / M145).
   7908..8       +  promoter       tight TRE promoter (fragment) (across the origin): Tet-responsive promoter PTight, consisting of seven tet operator sequences followed by the minimal CMV promoter
