[The description below was written by a language model from this plasmid's Addgene catalogue record and pLannotate feature annotations shown in this document.]
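Description:
pMSR:MSMEG_0250:Dendra is a 7.9 kb E. coli–mycobacterial shuttle construct built on the pMSR:Dendra backbone, part of a systematic collection of tagged Mycobacterium smegmatis genes. It replicates in E. coli from a high-copy ColE1/pUC-type origin and is selected with apramycin through the aac(3)IV acetyltransferase gene. It has no mycobacterial replication origin. Instead it carries the mycobacteriophage L5 integrase gene together with adjacent L5 sequence, so that in mycobacteria it inserts by site-specific recombination at the chromosomal L5 attachment site and is maintained as a stable integrated copy.

The insert is the M. smegmatis open reading frame MSMEG_0250, which the feature table identifies as mmpL3, the inner-membrane transporter that flips trehalose monomycolate for cell wall assembly. It was introduced by ligation-independent cloning and is fused at its C terminus, through a Gly-Ala linker, to the green-to-red photoconvertible fluorescent protein Dendra2 and then a single FLAG epitope. Two promoters lie upstream. The catalogue names pmycTetO, a tetracycline-operator-controlled mycobacterial promoter. The short "tight TRE" fragments in the annotation flanking the sequence origin are most likely its tet operator sites rather than a mammalian Tet-responsive promoter. A T7 promoter lies just before the coding sequence, and a partial T7 terminator follows the tag.

This arrangement allows T7-driven production of the fusion in suitable E. coli strains, which is the stated purpose. It also allows expression from the integrated copy in mycobacteria, where the Dendra2 and FLAG tags would support localisation imaging and antibody-based detection or purification of the tagged protein.
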