Addgene plasmid #159047: pMSR:MSMEG_0250:Dendra
Purpose: T7 expression of C-term fluorescent fusion in E. coli
Depositing lab: Keith Derbyshire & Joseph Wade. Depositing organization: Wadsworth Center, New York State Department of Health. Publication: A Mycobacterial Systems Resource for the Research Community. Judd JA, Canestrari J, Clark R, Joseph A, Lapierre P, Lasek-Nesselquist E, Mir M, Palumbo M, Smith C, Stone M, Upadhyay A, Wirth SE, Dedrick RM, Meier CG, Russell DA, Dills A, Dove E, Kester J, Wolf ID, Zhu J, Rubin ER, Fortune S, Hatfull GF, Gray TA, Wade JT, Derbyshire KM. mBio. 2021 Mar 2;12(2). pii: mBio.02401-20. doi: 10.1128/mBio.02401-20. PubMed 33653882.
Backbone
  Vector backbone: pMSR:Dendra
  Vector type: Bacterial Expression ; Integrating Mycobacterial Expression Vector attL5
Growth in bacteria
  Bacterial resistance: Apramycin, 25 μg/mL
  Growth temperature: 37°C
  Growth strain: DH5alpha
  Copy number: High Copy
Gene/Insert
  Gene/Insert name: MSMEG_0250
  Species: M. smegmatis
  Promoter: pmycTetO
  Tag / fusion protein: Gly-Ala Linker/Dendra2/1x Flag Tag (C terminal on insert)
  Cloning method: Ligation Independent Cloning
  Sequencing primers: 5′ TGATAGAGTTTGTCCTCCCTATCAG; 3′ TCCATATGCACCTTGACACG
Terms and licenses: Academic/Nonprofit Terms; Industry Terms: Not Available to Industry
Depositor comments: NCBI reference sequence: CP000480.1. 5' cloning site: Ase1, destroyed during cloning. 3' cloning site: HindIII, not destroyed during cloning
How to cite: pMSR:MSMEG_0250:Dendra was a gift from Keith Derbyshire & Joseph Wade (Addgene plasmid # 159047 ; http://n2t.net/addgene:159047 ; RRID:Addgene_159047)
