>Addgene plasmid #159047 | pMSR:MSMEG_0250:Dendra | depositor partial sequence | sequence record 306989 | insert sequence
ATGTTCGCCTGGTGGGGTCGGACCGTGTACCAGTTCAGGTACATCGTCATCGGTGTGATGGTGGCCCTGT
GTCTCGGCGGCGGCGTCTACGGGATCAGCCTGGGTAACCACGTCACGCAGAGCGGTTTCTACGACGAGGG
CAGCCAGTCTGTCGCGGCGTCGCTGATCGGCGACGAGGTGTACGGCCGTGACCGGACCAGCCACGTGGTG
GCCATCCTGACGCCTCCCGACGACAAGAAGGTCACCGACAAGGCGTGGCAGAAGAAGGTCACCGAGGAAC
TCGATCAGGTGGTCAAGGACCACGAGGATCAGATCGTCGGCTGGGTGGGCTGGCTCAAGGCCCCCGACAC
CACCGACCCGACCGTCAGCGCCATGAAGACGCAGGATCTGCGGCACACGTTCATCAGCATCCCGCTCCAA
GGTGACGACGACGACGAGATCCTCAAGAACTATCAGGTCGTCGAGCCCGAGCTGCAGCAGGTCAACGGCG
GCGACATCCGGCTCGCGGGCCTCAACCCGCTGGCCAGTGAGCTGACCGGCACCATCGGCGAGGACCAGAA
GCGCGCCGAGGTGGCCGCCATCCCGCTGGTGGCCGTGGTGCTGTTCTTCGTGTTCGGCACCGTGATCGCC
GCGGCCCTGCCCGCGATCATCGGTGGCCTCGCCATCGCGGGCGCGCTGGGCATCATGCGCCTGGTCGCCG
AGTTCACCCCCGTGCACTTCTTCGCCCAGCCGGTGGTCACGCTGATCGGCCTCGGTATCGCGATCGACTA
CGGCCTGTTCATCGTGAGCCGGTTCCGCGAGGAGATCGCCGAGGGCTACGACACCGAGGCGGCCGTTCGC
CGCACCGTGATGACGTCGGGACGCACGGTCGTGTTCTCCGCGGTGATCATCGTCGCGTCGTCGGTGCCGC
TGCTGCTGTTCCCGCAGGGCTTCCTGAAATCGATCACCTACGCCATCATCGCGTCGGTCATGCTCGCGGC
GATCCTGTCGATCACCGTGCTGGCGGCCGCGCTGGCGATCCTGGGCCCGCGAGTCGACGCGCTGGGCGTG
ACGACGCTGCTGAAGATCCCGTTCCTGGCCAACTGGCAGTTCTCGCGGCGCATCATCGACTGGTTCGCCG
AGAAGACGCAGAAGACCAAGACGCGCGAAGAGGTCGAGCGCGGCTTCTGGGGCCGGCTGGTCAACGTCGT
GATGAAGCGCCCGATCGCGTTCGCCGCGCCGATCCTGGTGGTGATGGTGCTGCTGATCATCCCGTTGGGG
CAGCTGTCCCTCGGCGGTATCAGCGAGAAATACCTGCCGCCGGACAACGCCGTGCGCCAGTCGCAGGAGC
AATTCGACAAGCTGTTCCCCGGTTTCCGTACCGAACCGCTCACGCTCGTGATGAAGCGTGAGGACGGCGA
GCCGATCACCGACGCCCAGATCGCCGACATGCGCGCCAAGGCGCTGACGGTCTCCGGCTTCACCGACCCG
GACAACGATCCGGAGAAGATGTGGAAGGAACGCCCGGCCAACGACAGCGGGTCCAAGGACCCGTCGGTGC
GGGTGATCCAGAACGGTCTGGAGAACCGCAACGACGCGGCCAAGAAGATCGACGAGTTGCGCGCGCTGCA
ACCACCGCACGGCATCGAGGTGTTCGTCGGCGGAACCCCGGCGCTTGAACAGGACTCGATCCACAGCCTG
TTCGACAAGCTGCCGCTGATGGCGCTGATCCTGATCGTCACGACGACCGTCCTGATGTTCCTGGCGTTCG
GATCGGTGGTGTTGCCGATCAAGGCCGCGTTGATGAGCGCGCTGACGCTCGGTTCGACGATGGGCATCCT
CACGTGGATGTTCGTCGACGGCCACGGCTCGGGGCTGATGAACTACACCCCGCAGCCGCTCATGGCGCCC
ATGATCGGCCTGATCATCGCGGTCATCTGGGGTCTGTCGACCGACTACGAGGTGTTCCTGGTGTCCCGCA
TGGTCGAGGCACGTGAACGCGGTATGTCGACGGCCGAGGCCATCCGCATCGGTACGGCGACCACGGGCCG
CCTGATCACCGGCGCGGCGCTGATCCTCGCGGTGGTCGCGGGTGCGTTCGTGTTCTCCGACCTGGTGATG
ATGAAGTACCTGGCCTTCGGTCTGCTCATCGCACTTCTGTTGGACGCCACCATCATTCGTATGTTCCTGG
TGCCCGCGGTGATGAAGCTGCTTGGCGACGACTGCTGGTGGGCCCCGCGCTGGATGAAGCGGGTGCAGGA
GAAGCTGGGTCTCGGCGAGACCGAACTGCCCGACGAGCGCAAGCGTCCCACCGTGCGCGAGTCCGAGACC
GATCAGCGGGCCCTGGTGGGCGTCGGCGCACCGCCGCCGCCACCGCGTCCGCACGATCCGACGCATCCCG
CACCGGAACCGGTCCGCCCGATGCCGCCGATGCGCAGCAACGCGCCGTCGGCCGCGGGTACCGCGCGCAT
CTCGACACCGCCTCAGCCGCCTCAGCCGCCGCAGGCGCCCGCTCAGCAGGCCGGCGACGAACCCGCCACC
ACGCGGTTCGCCATGGCGCGCAACGCCGTTCGCAATGCGGTCAACAGCGCGGTGCACGGCGGCGCAGGCA
GCGCGGCCGCGCCGACCGAGCGTGCGCCGCGCCCGGGTGGCCCGGCGCAGCCGCCGGCCCCGCCGCAGCG
CGAGGAACGCGAGATCGAGTCCTGGCTGGGCGCGTTGCGTGGCCCCGCGCCGGCCAAGAACGTGCCCCAG
CCGCCGGCCCAGCCGCAGCGGCCGTCGACGGACACCACGCGTGCCATGCCCCCGCAGGGCCGCCCGCCCG
CCGGGCCCGCCGACCGGGGCAACGAGAACGCGCCCACCACGGCGTTCAGCGCGCAGCGTCCGCCCAACGG
CGGTGCGCCCGCGGATGCGACGACGGCGATCCCCACGCCCCCGCAGCGGGAGCAGGAACCGTCGACCGAG
AAGCTCAACACGCGTGAGGACGCTCCGGAGGATCCGGAGACCAAGCGCCGTGGCGGCGGCATGAGCGCGC
AGGACCTGCTGCGCCGCGAAGGCAGGCTG
